Addgene plasmid #108801: pBW1602_pCAG-PV1-PhiC31-N428-L1-ABI-NLS-BGHpA
Purpose: Expresses N-terminus to aa428 of PhiC31 integrase fused to ABI CID
Depositing lab: Wilson Wong. Depositing organization: Boston University Main Campus. Publication: High-performance chemical- and light-inducible recombinases in mammalian cells and mice. Weinberg BH, Cho JH, Agarwal Y, Pham NTH, Caraballo LD, Walkosz M, Ortega C, Trexler M, Tague N, Law B, Benman WKJ, Letendre J, Beal J, Wong WW. Nat Commun. 2019 Oct 24;10(1):4845. doi: 10.1038/s41467-019-12800-7. PubMed 31649244.
Backbone
  Vector backbone: pCAGGS
  Vector type: Mammalian Expression, Cre/Lox, Synthetic Biology
Growth in bacteria
  Bacterial resistance: Ampicillin, 100 μg/mL
  Growth temperature: 37°C
  Growth strain: NEB Stable
  Copy number: High Copy
Gene/Insert
  Gene/Insert name: PhiC31 integrase fragment N-terminus to aa428
  Species: Synthetic
  Promoter: pCAG
  Tag / fusion protein: ABI,NLS (C terminal on insert)
  Cloning method: Restriction Enzyme; 5′ cloning site MluI (not destroyed); 3′ cloning site BspEI (not destroyed)
Terms and licenses: Academic/Nonprofit Terms; Industry Terms: Not Available to Industry
Depositor comments: Please visit https://www.biorxiv.org/content/10.1101/747121v1 for bioRxiv preprint.
How to cite: pBW1602_pCAG-PV1-PhiC31-N428-L1-ABI-NLS-BGHpA was a gift from Wilson Wong (Addgene plasmid # 108801 ; http://n2t.net/addgene:108801 ; RRID:Addgene_108801)
