[The description below was written by a language model from this plasmid's Addgene catalogue record and pLannotate feature annotations shown in this document.]
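Description:
pBW1602_pCAG-PV1-PhiC31-N428-L1-ABI-NLS-BGHpA is a 7.5 kb mammalian expression plasmid built on the pCAGGS backbone. It encodes one half of a chemically inducible split PhiC31 integrase. It is propagated in E. coli through a high-copy ColE1/pUC-type origin and selected with ampicillin via the AmpR β-lactamase cassette. The backbone also carries an SV40 origin and SV40 poly(A) signal. Remnants of the lac promoter/operator region and lacI fragments are present as well and play no apparent role in the payload.

Expression is driven by the CAG promoter, annotated here as its three parts: the CMV immediate-early enhancer, the chicken β-actin promoter and the chimeric β-actin/β-globin intron. This combination gives strong constitutive transcription in many mammalian cell types. The open reading frame encodes PhiC31 integrase from its N-terminus to amino acid 428. According to the construct name, this fragment is joined through a linker (L1) to ABI, followed by a C-terminal nuclear localisation signal. The automated feature table does not label the integrase segment, which presumably lies in the unannotated stretch between the intron and the ABI1 fragment. It does identify the ABI portion as a fragment of Arabidopsis ABI1, a component of abscisic acid signalling used as a chemically induced dimerisation domain. Transcripts terminate at a bGH poly(A) signal, and the residual rabbit β-globin poly(A) region of pCAGGS lies downstream. The record does not explain the "PV1" element in the name.

The integrase fragment is presumably inactive on its own. It is intended for co-expression with a complementary C-terminal PhiC31 fragment fused to ABI's dimerisation partner, so that adding the inducer reconstitutes recombinase activity. This allows drug-gated control of site-specific recombination in synthetic gene circuits in mammalian cells.
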