Features (pLannotate 1.2.2; 19 found; start..end, strand, type, name):
     46..62      -  protein_bind   lac operator: The lac repressor binds to the lac operator to inhibit transcription in E. coli. This inhibition can be relieved by adding lactose or isopropyl-β-D-thiogalactopyranoside (IPTG). lac repressor encoded by lacI
     70..100     -  promoter       lac promoter: promoter for the E. coli lac operon
    115..136     -  protein_bind   CAP binding site: CAP binding activates transcription in the presence of cAMP. E. coli catabolite activator protein
    149..188     -  CDS            lacI (fragment): lac repressor; lacI; The lac repressor binds to the lac operator to inhibit transcription in E. coli. This inhibition can be relieved by adding lactose or isopropyl-β-D-thiogalactopyranoside (IPTG).
    195..217     +  promoter       SV40 promoter (fragment): SV40 enhancer and early promoter
    221..355     +  rep_origin     SV40 ori: SV40 origin of replication
    375..509     +  polyA_signal   SV40 poly(A) signal: SV40 polyadenylation signal
    511..565     -  CDS            lacI (fragment): lac repressor; lacI; The lac repressor binds to the lac operator to inhibit transcription in E. coli. This inhibition can be relieved by adding lactose or isopropyl-β-D-thiogalactopyranoside (IPTG).
    748..1336    -  rep_origin     ori: high-copy-number ColE1/pMB1/pBR322/pUC origin of replication
   1507..2367    -  CDS            AmpR: β-lactamase; bla; confers resistance to ampicillin, carbenicillin, and related antibiotics
   2368..2472    -  promoter       AmpR promoter: bla
   2503..2882    +  enhancer       CMV enhancer: human cytomegalovirus immediate early enhancer
   2884..3159    +  promoter       chicken β-actin promoter: No description available
   3160..4175    +  intron         chimeric intron: chimera between introns from chicken β-actin and rabbit β-globin
   5636..6568    +  CDS            ABI1 (fragment): P2C56_ARATH - Experimental evidence at protein level: Swiss-Prot protein existence level 1. Key component and repressor of the abscisic acid (ABA) signaling pathway that regulates numerous ABA responses, such as stomatal closure, osmotic water permeability of the plasma membrane (Pos), drought-induced resistance and rhizogenesis, response to glucose, high light stress, seed germination and inhibition of vegetative growth. During the stomatal closure regulation, modulates the inward calcium-channel permeability as well as the actin reorganization in guard cells in response to ABA. Involved in t
   6581..6805    +  polyA_signal   bGH poly(A) signal: bovine growth hormone polyadenylation signal
   6809..6830    +  promoter       SV40 promoter (fragment): SV40 enhancer and early promoter
   6968..7039    +  CDS            HBB (fragment): HBB_PONPY - Experimental evidence at transcript level: Swiss-Prot protein existence level 2. Involved in oxygen transport from the lung to the various peripheral tissues. From Pongo pygmaeus (Bornean orangutan).
   7110..7165    +  polyA_signal   β-globin poly(A) signal: rabbit β-globin polyadenylation signal (Gil and Proudfoot, 1987)
>Addgene plasmid #108801 | pBW1602_pCAG-PV1-PhiC31-N428-L1-ABI-NLS-BGHpA | depositor full sequence | sequence record 205082 | Full Sequence
CCCAAGCTTGGCGTAATCATGGTCATAGCTGTTTCCTGTGTGAAATTGTTATCCGCTCACAATTCCACAC
AACATACGAGCCGGAAGCATAAAGTGTAAAGCCTGGGGTGCCTAATGAGTGAGCTAACTCACATTAATTG
CGTTGCGCTCACTGCCCGCTTTCCAGTCGGGAAACCTGTCGTGCCAGCGGATCCGCATCTCAATTAGTCA
GCAACCATAGTCCCGCCCCTAACTCCGCCCAGTTCCGCCCATTCTCCGCCCCATGGCTGACTAATTTTTT
TTATTTATGCAGAGGCCGAGGCCGCCTCGGCCTCTGAGCTATTCCAGAAGTAGTGAGGAGGCTTTTTTGG
AGGCCTAGGCTTTTGCAAAAAGCTAACTTGTTTATTGCAGCTTATAATGGTTACAAATAAAGCAATAGCA
TCACAAATTTCACAAATAAAGCATTTTTTTCACTGCATTCTAGTTGTGGTTTGTCCAAACTCATCAATGT
ATCTTATCATGTCTGGATCCGCTGCATTAATGAATCGGCCAACGCGCGGGGAGAGGCGGTTTGCGTATTG
GGCGCTCTTCCGCTTCCTCGCTCACTGACTCGCTGCGCTCGGTCGTTCGGCTGCGGCGAGCGGTATCAGC
TCACTCAAAGGCGGTAATACGGTTATCCACAGAATCAGGGGATAACGCAGGAAAGAACATGTGAGCAAAA
GGCCAGCAAAAGGCCAGGAACCGTAAAAAGGCCGCGTTGCTGGCGTTTTTCCATAGGCTCCGCCCCCCTG
ACGAGCATCACAAAAATCGACGCTCAAGTCAGAGGTGGCGAAACCCGACAGGACTATAAAGATACCAGGC
GTTTCCCCCTGGAAGCTCCCTCGTGCGCTCTCCTGTTCCGACCCTGCCGCTTACCGGATACCTGTCCGCC
TTTCTCCCTTCGGGAAGCGTGGCGCTTTCTCATAGCTCACGCTGTAGGTATCTCAGTTCGGTGTAGGTCG
TTCGCTCCAAGCTGGGCTGTGTGCACGAACCCCCCGTTCAGCCCGACCGCTGCGCCTTATCCGGTAACTA
TCGTCTTGAGTCCAACCCGGTAAGACACGACTTATCGCCACTGGCAGCAGCCACTGGTAACAGGATTAGC
AGAGCGAGGTATGTAGGCGGTGCTACAGAGTTCTTGAAGTGGTGGCCTAACTACGGCTACACTAGAAGAA
CAGTATTTGGTATCTGCGCTCTGCTGAAGCCAGTTACCTTCGGAAAAAGAGTTGGTAGCTCTTGATCCGG
CAAACAAACCACCGCTGGTAGCGGTGGTTTTTTTGTTTGCAAGCAGCAGATTACGCGCAGAAAAAAAGGA
TCTCAAGAAGATCCTTTGATCTTTTCTACGGGGTCTGACGCTCAGTGGAACGAAAACTCACGTTAAGGGA
TTTTGGTCATGAGATTATCAAAAAGGATCTTCACCTAGATCCTTTTAAATTAAAAATGAAGTTTTAAATC
AATCTAAAGTATATATGAGTAAACTTGGTCTGACAGTTACCAATGCTTAATCAGTGAGGCACCTATCTCA
GCGATCTGTCTATTTCGTTCATCCATAGTTGCCTGACTCCCCGTCGTGTAGATAACTACGATACGGGAGG
GCTTACCATCTGGCCCCAGTGCTGCAATGATACCGCGAGACCCACGCTCACCGGCTCCAGATTTATCAGC
AATAAACCAGCCAGCCGGAAGGGCCGAGCGCAGAAGTGGTCCTGCAACTTTATCCGCCTCCATCCAGTCT
ATTAATTGTTGCCGGGAAGCTAGAGTAAGTAGTTCGCCAGTTAATAGTTTGCGCAACGTTGTTGCCATTG
CTACAGGCATCGTGGTGTCACGCTCGTCGTTTGGTATGGCTTCATTCAGCTCCGGTTCCCAACGATCAAG
GCGAGTTACATGATCCCCCATGTTGTGCAAAAAAGCGGTTAGCTCCTTCGGTCCTCCGATCGTTGTCAGA
AGTAAGTTGGCCGCAGTGTTATCACTCATGGTTATGGCAGCACTGCATAATTCTCTTACTGTCATGCCAT
CCGTAAGATGCTTTTCTGTGACTGGTGAGTACTCAACCAAGTCATTCTGAGAATAGTGTATGCGGCGACC
GAGTTGCTCTTGCCCGGCGTCAATACGGGATAATACCGCGCCACATAGCAGAACTTTAAAAGTGCTCATC
ATTGGAAAACGTTCTTCGGGGCGAAAACTCTCAAGGATCTTACCGCTGTTGAGATCCAGTTCGATGTAAC
CCACTCGTGCACCCAACTGATCTTCAGCATCTTTTACTTTCACCAGCGTTTCTGGGTGAGCAAAAACAGG
AAGGCAAAATGCCGCAAAAAAGGGAATAAGGGCGACACGGAAATGTTGAATACTCATACTCTTCCTTTTT
CAATATTATTGAAGCATTTATCAGGGTTATTGTCTCATGAGCGGATACATATTTGAATGTATTTAGAAAA
ATAAACAAATAGGGGTTCCGCGCACATTTCCCCGAAAAGTGCCACCTGGGTCGACATTGATTATTGACTA
GTTATTAATAGTAATCAATTACGGGGTCATTAGTTCATAGCCCATATATGGAGTTCCGCGTTACATAACT
TACGGTAAATGGCCCGCCTGGCTGACCGCCCAACGACCCCCGCCCATTGACGTCAATAATGACGTATGTT
CCCATAGTAACGCCAATAGGGACTTTCCATTGACGTCAATGGGTGGAGTATTTACGGTAAACTGCCCACT
TGGCAGTACATCAAGTGTATCATATGCCAAGTACGCCCCCTATTGACGTCAATGACGGTAAATGGCCCGC
CTGGCATTATGCCCAGTACATGACCTTATGGGACTTTCCTACTTGGCAGTACATCTACGTATTAGTCATC
GCTATTACCATGGTCGAGGTGAGCCCCACGTTCTGCTTCACTCTCCCCATCTCCCCCCCCTCCCCACCCC
CAATTTTGTATTTATTTATTTTTTAATTATTTTGTGCAGCGATGGGGGCGGGGGGGGGGGGGGCGCGCGC
CAGGCGGGGCGGGGCGGGGCGAGGGGCGGGGCGGGGCGAGGCGGAAAGGTGCGGCGGCAGCCAATCAGAG
CGGCGCGCTCCGAAAGTTTCCTTTTATGGCGAGGCGGCGGCGGCGGCGGCCCTATAAAAAGCGAAGCGCG
CGGCGGGCGGGAGTCGCTGCGTTGCCTTCGCCCCGTGCCCCGCTCCGCGCCGCCTCGCGCCGCCCGCCCC
GGCTCTGACTGACCGCGTTACTCCCACAGGTGAGCGGGCGGGACGGCCCTTCTCCTCCGGGCTGTAATTA
GCGCTTGGTTTAATGACGGCTCGTTTCTTTTCTGTGGCTGCGTGAAAGCCTTAAAGGGCTCCGGGAGGGC
CCTTTGTGCGGGGGGGAGCGGCTCGGGGGGTGCGTGCGTGTGTGTGTGCGTGGGGAGCGCCGCGTGCGGC
TCCGCGCTGCCCGGCGGCTGTGAGCGCTGCGGGCGCGGCGCGGGGCTTTGTGCGCTCCGCAGTGTGCGCG
AGGGGAGCGCGGCCGGGGGCGGTGCCCCGCGGTGCGGGGGGGGCTGCGAGGGGAACAAAGGCTGCGTGCG
GGGTGTGTGCGTGGGGGGGTGAGCAGGGGGTGTGGGCGCGGCGGTCGGGCTGTAACCCCCCCCTGCACCC
CCCTCCCCGAGTTGCTGAGCACGGCCCGGCTTCGGGTGCGGGGCTCCGTACGGGGCGTGGCGCGGGGCTC
GCCGTGCCGGGCGGGGGGTGGCGGCAGGTGGGGGTGCCGGGCGGGGCGGGGCCGCCTCGGGCCGGGGAGG
GCTCGGGGGAGGGGCGCGGCGGCCCCCGGAGCGCCGGCGGCTGTCGAGGCGCGGCGAGCCGCAGCCATTG
CCTTTTATGGTAATCGTGCGAGAGGGCGCAGGGACTTCCTTTGTCCCAAATCTGTGCGGAGCCGAAATCT
GGGAGGCGCCGCCGCACCCCCTCTAGCGGGCGCGGGGCGAAGCGGTGCGGCGCCGGCAGGAAGGAAATGG
GCGGGGAGGGCCTTCGTGCGTCGCCGCGCCGCCGTCCCCTTCTCCCTCTCCAGCCTCGGGGCTGTCCGCG
GGGGGACGGCTGCCTTCGGGGGGGACGGGGCAGGGCGGGGTTCGGCTTCTGGCGTGTGACCGGCGGCTCT
AGAGCCTCTGCTAACCATGTTCATGCCTTCTTCTTTTTCCTACAGCTCCTGGGCAACGTGCTGGTTATTG
TGCTGTCTCATCATTTTGGCAAAGAATTGATTAATTCGAGCGAAGGCGCGCCCATTACTCGCATCCATTC
TCAGGCTGTCTCGTCTCGTCTCGCACGCGTGCCGCCACCATGGATACCTACGCCGGAGCCTACGACAGAC
AGAGCCGGGAGAGAGAGAACAGCAGCGCCGCCAGCCCCGCCACCCAGAGAAGCGCCAACGAGGATAAGGC
CGCCGATCTGCAGAGAGAGGTGGAGAGGGACGGCGGCAGATTCAGATTTGTGGGCCACTTCAGCGAGGCC
CCTGGCACCAGCGCCTTCGGCACCGCCGAGAGACCCGAGTTCGAGAGAATCCTGAACGAGTGTAGGGCCG
GCAGGCTGAACATGATCATCGTGTACGACGTGTCCCGGTTCAGCAGGCTGAAGGTGATGGACGCCATCCC
TATCGTGTCCGAGCTGCTGGCCCTGGGCGTGACCATCGTGTCCACCCAGGAAGGCGTCTTTAGACAGGGC
AACGTGATGGACCTGATCCACCTGATCATGAGGCTGGACGCCAGCCACAAGGAGAGCAGCCTGAAGAGCG
CCAAGATCCTGGACACCAAGAACCTGCAGAGGGAGCTGGGCGGCTATGTGGGCGGCAAGGCCCCCTACGG
CTTCGAGCTGGTGTCCGAGACCAAGGAGATCACCCGGAACGGCAGGATGGTGAACGTGGTGATCAACAAG
CTGGCCCACAGCACCACCCCCCTGACCGGCCCCTTCGAGTTTGAGCCCGACGTGATCAGGTGGTGGTGGC
GGGAGATCAAGACCCACAAGCACCTGCCTTTCAAGCCCGGCAGCCAGGCCGCCATCCACCCCGGCAGCAT
CACCGGCCTGTGTAAGAGAATGGACGCCGACGCCGTGCCCACCAGAGGCGAGACCATCGGCAAGAAAACC
GCCAGCAGCGCCTGGGACCCCGCCACCGTGATGAGAATCCTGAGGGACCCTAGGATCGCCGGCTTCGCCG
CCGAGGTGATCTACAAGAAGAAGCCCGACGGCACCCCCACCACCAAGATCGAGGGCTACAGAATCCAGAG
AGACCCCATCACCCTGAGACCTGTGGAGCTGGACTGTGGCCCTATCATCGAGCCTGCCGAGTGGTACGAG
CTGCAGGCCTGGCTGGACGGCAGAGGCAGAGGCAAGGGCCTGAGCAGAGGCCAGGCCATCCTGAGCGCCA
TGGACAAGCTGTACTGTGAGTGTGGCGCCGTGATGACCAGCAAGAGAGGCGAGGAGAGCATCAAGGACAG
CTACCGGTGCCGGAGAAGAAAGGTGGTGGACCCCAGCGCCCCTGGCCAGCACGAGGGCACCTGTAATGTG
AGCATGGCCGCCCTGGACAAGTTCGTGGCCGAGCGGATCTTCAACAAGATCCGGCACGCCGAGTCCGGAG
GGTCTGGCTCCGGATCAAGTGGTGGCAGCGGTACCCCTTTGTATGGTTTTACTTCGATTTGTGGAAGAAG
ACCTGAGATGGAAGATGCTGTTTCGACTATACCAAGATTCCTTCAATCTTCCTCTGGTTCGATGTTAGAT
GGTCGGTTTGATCCTCAATCCGCCGCTCATTTCTTCGGTGTTTACGACGGCCATGGCGGTTCTCAGGTAG
CGAACTATTGTAGAGAGAGGATGCATTTGGCTTTGGCGGAGGAGATAGCTAAGGAGAAACCGATGCTCTG
CGATGGTGATACGTGGCTGGAGAAGTGGAAGAAAGCTCTTTTCAACTCGTTCCTGAGAGTTGACTCGGAG
ATTGGGTCAGTTGCGCCGGAGACGGTTGGGTCAACGTCGGTGGTTGCCGTTGTTTTCCCGTCTCACATCT
TCGTCGCTAACTGCGGTGACTCTAGAGCCGTTCTTTGCCGCGGCAAAACTGCACTTCCATTATCCGTTGA
CCATAAACCGGATAGAGAAGATGAAGCTGCGAGGATTGAAGCCGCAGGAGGGAAAGTGATTCAGTGGAAT
GGAGCTCGTGTTTTCGGTGTTCTCGCCATGTCGAGATCCATTGGCGATAGATACTTGAAACCATCCATCA
TTCCTGATCCGGAAGTGACGGCTGTGAAGAGAGTAAAAGAAGATGATTGTCTGATTTTGGCGAGTGACGG
GGTTTGGGATGTAATGACGGATGAAGAAGCGTGTGAGATGGCAAGGAAGCGGATTCTCTTGTGGCACAAG
AAAAACGCGGTGGCTGGGGATGCATCGTTGCTCGCGGATGAGCGGAGAAAGGAAGGGAAAGATCCTGCGG
CGATGTCCGCGGCTGAGTATTTGTCAAAGCTGGCGATACAGAGAGGAAGCAAAGACAACATAAGTGTGGT
GGTGGTTGATTTGAAGGATTACAAGGACGATGACGATAAGCCCAAGAAAAAGCGGAAGGTGTGAGAATTC
CTGTGCCTTCTAGTTGCCAGCCATCTGTTGTTTGCCCCTCCCCCGTGCCTTCCTTGACCCTGGAAGGTGC
CACTCCCACTGTCCTTTCCTAATAAAATGAGGAAATTGCATCGCATTGTCTGAGTAGGTGTCATTCTATT
CTGGGGGGTGGGGTGGGGCAGGACAGCAAGGGGGAGGATTGGGAAGACAATAGCAGGCATGCTGGGGATG
CGGTGGGCTCTATGGCTTCTGAGGCGGAAAGAACCAGCTGGGGCTCTAGGGGGTATCCCCACGCGCCCTG
TAGCGTGTACCGCTGGGAGTTCGTAGACGGAAACAAACGCAGAATCCAAGCGCGGCCGCCCAGGATACAT
AGATTACCACAACTCCGAGCCCTTCCACCGCTAGCGCACTCCTCAGGTGCAGGCTGCCTATCAGAAGGTG
GTGGCTGGTGTGGCCAATGCCCTGGCTCACAAATACCACTGAGATCTTTTTCCCTCTGCCAAAAATTATG
GGGACATCATGAAGCCCCTTGAGCATCTGACTTCTGGCTAATAAAGGAAATTTATTTTCATTGCAATAGT
GTGTTGGAATTTTTTGTGTCTCTCACTCGGAAGGACATATGGGAGGGCAAATCATTTAAAACATCAGAAT
GAGTATTTGGTTTAGAGTTTGGCAACATATGCCCATATGCTGGCTGCCATGAACAAAGGTTGGCTATAAA
GAGGTCATCAGTATATGAAACAGCCCCCTGCTGTCCATTCCTTATTCCATAGAAAAGCCTTGACTTGAGG
TTAGATTTTTTTTATATTTTGTTTTGTGTTATTTTTTTCTTTAACATCCCTAAAATTTTCCTTACATGTT
TTACTAGCCAGATTTTTCCTCCTCTCCTGACTACTCCCAGTCATAGCTGTCCCTCTTCTCTTATGGAGAT
CCCTCGACCTGCAG
