>Addgene plasmid #108801 | pBW1602_pCAG-PV1-PhiC31-N428-L1-ABI-NLS-BGHpA | addgene partial sequence | sequence record 218058 | Addgene Partial NGS Result
TGCACCCCCCTCCCCGAGTTGCTGAGCACGGCCCGGCTTCGGGTGCGGGGCTCCGTACGGGGCGTGGCGC
GGGGCTCGCCGTGCCGGGCGGGGGGTGGCGGCAGGTGGGGGTGCCGGGCGGGGCGGGGCCGCCTCGGGCC
GGGGAGGGCTCGGGGGAGGGGCGCGGCGGCCCCCGGAGCGCCGGCGGCTGTCGAGGCGCGGCGAGCCGCA
GCCATTGCCTTTTATGGTAATCGTGCGAGAGGGCGCAGGGACTTCCTTTGTCCCAAATCTGTGCGGAGCC
GAAATCTGGGAGGCGCCGCCGCACCCCCTCTAGCGGGCGCGGGGCGAAGCGGTGCGGCGCCGGCAGGAAG
GAAATGGGCGGGGAGGGCCTTCGTGCGTCGCCGCGCCGCCGTCCCCTTCTCCCTCTCCAGCCTCGGGGCT
GTCCGCGGGGGGACGGCTGCCTTCGGGGGGGACGGGGCAGGGCGGGGTTCGGCTTCTGGCGTGTGACCGG
CGGCTCTAGAGCCTCTGCTAACCATGTTCATGCCTTCTTCTTTTTCCTACAGCTCCTGGGCAACGTGCTG
GTTATTGTGCTGTCTCATCATTTTGGCAAAGAATTGATTAATTCGAGCGAAGGCGCGCCCATTACTCGCA
TCCATTCTCAGGCTGTCTCGTCTCGTCTCGCACGCGTGCCGCCACCATGGATACCTACGCCGGAGCCTAC
GACAGACAGAGCCGGGAGAGAGAGAACAGCAGCGCCGCCAGCCCCGCCACCCAGAGAAGCGCCAACGAGG
ATAAGGCCGCCGATCTGCAGAGAGAGGTGGAGAGGGACGGCGGCAGATTCAGATTTGTGGGCCACTTCAG
CGAGGCCCCTGGCACCAGCGCCTTCGGCACCGCCGAGAGACCCGAGTTCGAGAGAATCCTGAACGAGTGT
AGGGCCGGCAGGCTGAACATGATCATCGTGTACGACGTGTCCCGGTTCAGCAGGCTGAAGGTGATGGACG
CCATCCCTATCGTGTCCGAGCTGCTGGCCCTGGGCGTGACCATCGTGTCCACCCAGGAAGGCGTCTTTAG
ACAGGGCAACGTGATGGACCTGATCCACCTGATCATGAGGCTGGACGCCAGCCACAAGGAGAGCAGCCTG
AAGAGCGCCAAGATCCTGGACACCAAGAACCTGCAGAGGGAGCTGGGCGGCTATGTGGGCGGCAAGGCCC
CCTACGGCTTCGAGCTGGTGTCCGAGACCAAGGAGATCACCCGGAACGGCAGGATGGTGAACGTGGTGAT
CAACAAGCTGGCCCACAGCACCACCCCCCTGACCGGCCCCTTCGAGTTTGAGCCCGACGTGATCAGGTGG
TGGTGGCGGGAGATCAAGACCCACAAGCACCTGCCTTTCAAGCCCGGCAGCCAGGCCGCCATCCACCCCG
GCAGCATCACCGGCCTGTGTAAGAGAATGGACGCCGACGCCGTGCCCACCAGAGGCGAGACCATCGGCAA
GAAAACCGCCAGCAGCGCCTGGGACCCCGCCACCGTGATGAGAATCCTGAGGGACCCTAGGATCGCCGGC
TTCGCCGCCGAGGTGATCTACAAGAAGAAGCCCGACGGCACCCCCACCACCAAGATCGAGGGCTACAGAA
TCCAGAGAGACCCCATCACCCTGAGACCTGTGGAGCTGGACTGTGGCCCTATCATCGAGCCTGCCGAGTG
GTACGAGCTGCAGGCCTGGCTGGACGGCAGAGGCAGAGGCAAGGGCCTGAGCAGAGGCCAGGCCATCCTG
AGCGCCATGGACAAGCTGTACTGTGAGTGTGGCGCCGTGATGACCAGCAAGAGAGGCGAGGAGAGCATCA
AGGACAGCTACCGGTGCCGGAGAAGAAAGGTGGTGGACCCCAGCGCCCCTGGCCAGCACGAGGGCACCTG
TAATGTGAGCATGGCCGCCCTGGACAAGTTCGTGGCCGAGCGGATCTTCAACAAGATCCGGCACGCCGAG
TCCGGAGGGTCTGGCTCCGGATCAAGTGGTGGCAGCGGTACCCCTTTGTATGGTTTTACTTCGATTTGTG
GAAGAAGACCTGAGATGGAAGATGCTGTTTCGACTATACCAAGATTCCTTCAATCTTCCTCTGGTTCGAT
GTTAGATGGTCGGTTTGATCCTCAATCCGCCGCTCATTTCTTCGGTGTTTACGACGGCCATGGCGGTTCT
CAGGTAGCGAACTATTGTAGAGAGAGGATGCATTTGGCTTTGGCGGAGGAGATAGCTAAGGAGAAACCGA
TGCTCTGCGATGGTGATACGTGGCTGGAGAAGTGGAAGAAAGCTCTTTTCAACTCGTTCCTGAGAGTTGA
CTCGGAGATTGGGTCAGTTGCGCCGGAGACGGTTGGGTCAACGTCGGTGGTTGCCGTTGTTTTCCCGTCT
CACATCTTCGTCGCTAACTGCGGTGACTCTAGAGCCGTTCTTTGCCGCGGCAAAACTGCACTTCCATTAT
CCGTTGACCATAAACCGGATAGAGAAGATGAAGCTGCGAGGATTGAAGCCGCAGGAGGGAAAGTGATTCA
GTGGAATGGAGCTCGTGTTTTCGGTGTTCTCGCCATGTCGAGATCCATTGGCGATAGATACTTGAAACCA
TCCATCATTCCTGATCCGGAAGTGACGGCTGTGAAGAGAGTAAAAGAAGATGATTGTCTGATTTTGGCGA
GTGACGGGGTTTGGGATGTAATGACGGATGAAGAAGCGTGTGAGATGGCAAGGAAGCGGATTCTCTTGTG
GCACAAGAAAAACGCGGTGGCTGGGGATGCATCGTTGCTCGCGGATGAGCGGAGAAAGGAAGGGAAAGAT
CCTGCGGCGATGTCCGCGGCTGAGTATTTGTCAAAGCTGGCGATACAGAGAGGAAGCAAAGACAACATAA
GTGTGGTGGTGGTTGATTTGAAGGATTACAAGGACGATGACGATAAGCCCAAGAAAAAGCGGAAGGTGTG
AGAATTCCTGTGCCTTCTAGTTGCCAGCCATCTGTTGTTTGCCCCTCCCCCGTGCCTTCCTTGACCCTGG
AAGGTGCCACTCCCACTGTCCTTTCCTAATAAAATGAGGAAATTGCATCGCATTGTCTGAGTAGGTGTCA
TTCTATTCTGGGGGGTGGGGTGGGGCAGGACAGCAAGGGGGAGGATTGGGAAGACAATAGCAGGCATGCT
GGGGATGCGGTGGGCTCTATGGCTTCTGAGGCGGAAAGAACCAGCTGGGGCTCTAGGGGGTATCCCCACG
CGCCCTGTAGCGTGTACCGCTGGGAGTTCGTAGACGGAAACAAACGCAGAATCCAAGCGCGGCCGCCCAG
GATACATAGATTACCACAACTCCGAGCCCTTCCACCGCTAGCGCACTCCTCAGGTGCAGGCTGCCTATCA
GAAGGTGGTGGCTGGTGTGGCCAATGCCCTGGCTCACAAATACCACTGAGATCTTTTTCCCTCTGCCAAA
AATTATGGGGACATCATGAAGCCCCTTGAGCATCTGACTTCTGGCTAATAAAGGAAATTTATTTTCATTG
CAATAGTGTGTTGGAATTTTTTGTGTCTCTCACTCGGAAGGACATATGGGAGGGCAAATCATTTAAAACA
TCAGAATGAGTATTTGGTTTAGAGTTTGGCAACATATGCCCATATGCTGGCTGCCATGAACAAAGGTTGG
CTATAAAGAGGTCATCAGTATATGAAACAGCCCCCTGCTGTCCATTCCTTATTCCATAGAAAAGCCTTGA
CTTGAGGTTAGATTTTTTTTATATTTTGTTTTGTGTTATTTTTTTCTTTAACATCCCTAAAATTTTCCTT
ACATGTTTTACTAGCCAGATTTTTCCTCCTCTCCTGACTACTCCCAGTCATAGCTGTCCCTCTTCTCTTA
TGGAGATCCCTCGACCTGCAGCCCAAGCTTGGCGTAATCATGGTCATAGCTGTTTCCTGTGTGAAATTGT
TATCCGCTCACAATTCCACACAACATACGAGCCGGAAGCATAAAGTGTAAAGCCTGGGGTGCCTAATGAG
TGAGCTAACTCACATTAATTGCGTTGCGCTCACTGCCCGCTTTCCAGTCGGGAAACCTGTCGTGCCAGCG
GATCCGCATCTCAATTAGTCAGCAACCATAGTCCCGCCCCTAACTCCGCCCAGTTCCGCCCATTCTCCGC
CCCATGGCTGACTAATTTTTTTTATTTATGCAGAGGCCGAGGCCGCCTCGGCCTCTGAGCTATTCCAGAA
GTAGTGAGGAGGCTTTTTTGGAGGCCTAGGCTTTTGCAAAAAGCTAACTTGTTTATTGCAGCTTATAATG
GTTACAAATAAAGCAATAGCATCACAAATTTCACAAATAAAGCATTTTTTTCACTGCATTCTAGTTGTGG
TTTGTCCAAACTCATCAATGTATCTTATCATGTCTGGATCCGCTGCATTAATGAATCGGCCAACGCGCGG
GGAGAGGCGGTTTGCGTATTGGGCGCTCTTCCGCTTCCTCGCTCACTGACTCGCTGCGCTCGGTCGTTCG
GCTGCGGCGAGCGGTATCAGCTCACTCAAAGGCGGTAATACGGTTATCCACAGAATCAGGGGATAACGCA
GGAAAGAACATGTGAGCAAAAGGCCAGCAAAAGGCCAGGAACCGTAAAAAGGCCGCGTTGCTGGCGTTTT
TCCATAGGCTCCGCCCCCCTGACGAGCATCACAAAAATCGACGCTCAAGTCAGAGGTGGCGAAACCCGAC
AGGACTATAAAGATACCAGGCGTTTCCCCCTGGAAGCTCCCTCGTGCGCTCTCCTGTTCCGACCCTGCCG
CTTACCGGATACCTGTCCGCCTTTCTCCCTTCGGGAAGCGTGGCGCTTTCTCATAGCTCACGCTGTAGGT
ATCTCAGTTCGGTGTAGGTCGTTCGCTCCAAGCTGGGCTGTGTGCACGAACCCCCCGTTCAGCCCGACCG
CTGCGCCTTATCCGGTAACTATCGTCTTGAGTCCAACCCGGTAAGACACGACTTATCGCCACTGGCAGCA
GCCACTGGTAACAGGATTAGCAGAGCGAGGTATGTAGGCGGTGCTACAGAGTTCTTGAAGTGGTGGCCTA
ACTACGGCTACACTAGAAGAACAGTATTTGGTATCTGCGCTCTGCTGAAGCCAGTTACCTTCGGAAAAAG
AGTTGGTAGCTCTTGATCCGGCAAACAAACCACCGCTGGTAGCGGTGGTTTTTTTGTTTGCAAGCAGCAG
ATTACGCGCAGAAAAAAAGGATCTCAAGAAGATCCTTTGATCTTTTCTACGGGGTCTGACGCTCAGTGGA
ACGAAAACTCACGTTAAGGGATTTTGGTCATGAGATTATCAAAAAGGATCTTCACCTAGATCCTTTTAAA
TTAAAAATGAAGTTTTAAATCAATCTAAAGTATATATGAGTAAACTTGGTCTGACAGTTACCAATGCTTA
ATCAGTGAGGCACCTATCTCAGCGATCTGTCTATTTCGTTCATCCATAGTTGCCTGACTCCCCGTCGTGT
AGATAACTACGATACGGGAGGGCTTACCATCTGGCCCCAGTGCTGCAATGATACCGCGAGACCCACGCTC
ACCGGCTCCAGATTTATCAGCAATAAACCAGCCAGCCGGAAGGGCCGAGCGCAGAAGTGGTCCTGCAACT
TTATCCGCCTCCATCCAGTCTATTAATTGTTGCCGGGAAGCTAGAGTAAGTAGTTCGCCAGTTAATAGTT
TGCGCAACGTTGTTGCCATTGCTACAGGCATCGTGGTGTCACGCTCGTCGTTTGGTATGGCTTCATTCAG
CTCCGGTTCCCAACGATCAAGGCGAGTTACATGATCCCCCATGTTGTGCAAAAAAGCGGTTAGCTCCTTC
GGTCCTCCGATCGTTGTCAGAAGTAAGTTGGCCGCAGTGTTATCACTCATGGTTATGGCAGCACTGCATA
ATTCTCTTACTGTCATGCCATCCGTAAGATGCTTTTCTGTGACTGGTGAGTACTCAACCAAGTCATTCTG
AGAATAGTGTATGCGGCGACCGAGTTGCTCTTGCCCGGCGTCAATACGGGATAATACCGCGCCACATAGC
AGAACTTTAAAAGTGCTCATCATTGGAAAACGTTCTTCGGGGCGAAAACTCTCAAGGATCTTACCGCTGT
TGAGATCCAGTTCGATGTAACCCACTCGTGCACCCAACTGATCTTCAGCATCTTTTACTTTCACCAGCGT
TTCTGGGTGAGCAAAAACAGGAAGGCAAAATGCCGCAAAAAAGGGAATAAGGGCGACACGGAAATGTTGA
ATACTCATACTCTTCCTTTTTCAATATTATTGAAGCATTTATCAGGGTTATTGTCTCATGAGCGGATACA
TATTTGAATGTATTTAGAAAAATAAACAAATAGGGGTTCCGCGCACATTTCCCCGAAAAGTGCCACCTGG
GTCGACATTGATTATTGACTAGTTATTAATAGTAATCAATTACGGGGTCATTAGTTCATAGCCCATATAT
GGAGTTCCGCGTTACATAACTTACGGTAAATGGCCCGCCTGGCTGACCGCCCAACGACCCCCGCCCATTG
ACGTCAATAATGACGTATGTTCCCATAGTAACGCCAATAGGGACTTTCCATTGACGTCAATGGGTGGAGT
ATTTACGGTAAACTGCCCACTTGGCAGTACATCAAGTGTATCATATGCCAAGTACGCCCCCTATTGACGT
CAATGACGGTAAATGGCCCGCCTGGCATTATGCCCAGTACATGACCTTATGGGACTTTCCTACTTGGCAG
TACATCTACGTATTAGTCATCGCTATTACCATGGTCGAGGTGAGCCCCACGTTCTGCTTCACTCTCCCCA
TCTCCCCCCCCTCCCCACCCCCAATTTTGTATTTATTTATTTTTTAATTATTTTGTGCAGCGA
